Addgene plasmid #23902: pDONR223-PTK2
Depositing lab: William Hahn & David Root. Depositing organization: Dana-Farber Cancer Institute. Publication: COT drives resistance to RAF inhibition through MAP kinase pathway reactivation. Johannessen CM, Boehm JS, Kim SY, Thomas SR, Wardwell L, Johnson LA, Emery CM, Stransky N, Cogdill AP, Barretina J, Caponigro G, Hieronymus H, Murray RR, Salehi-Ashtiani K, Hill DE, Vidal M, Zhao JJ, Yang X, Alkan O, Kim S, Harris JL, Wilson CJ, Myer VE, Finan PM, Root DE, Roberts TM, Golub T, Flaherty KT, Dummer R, Weber BL, Sellers WR, Schlegel R, Wargo JA, Hahn WC, Garraway LA. Nature. 2010 Dec 16;468(7326):968-72. doi: 10.1038/nature09627 PubMed 21107320.
Backbone
  Vector backbone: pDONR223
  Backbone manufacturer: Invitrogen
  Backbone size w/o insert (bp): 5005
  Vector type: Gateway Donor vector
Growth in bacteria
  Bacterial resistance: Spectinomycin, 50 μg/mL
  Growth temperature: 37°C
  Growth strain: DH5alpha
  Copy number: High Copy
Gene/Insert
  Gene/Insert name: PTK2 (alt name: PTK2 protein tyrosine kinase 2)
  Species: H. sapiens (human)
  Insert size (bp): 3159
  GenBank ID: AAH35404.1
  Entrez Gene: PTK2 (a.k.a. FADK, FADK 1, FAK, FAK1, FRNK, PPP1R71, p125FAK, pp125FAK)
  Cloning method: Gateway Cloning
  Sequencing primers: 5′ M13pUC-fwd; 3′ M13rev
Terms and licenses: Academic/Nonprofit Terms; Industry Terms: Not Available to Industry
Depositor comments: The ORF has no Stop codon. This design enables easy recombination into a destination vector to add an epitope tag of choice and Stop codon to the ORF. Do NOT use this plasmid directly for transfections. A set of 4 custom lentiviral vectors is available ( pLX301 (http://www.addgene.org/25895/) , pLX302 (http://www.addgene.org/25896/) , pLX303 (http://www.addgene.org/25897/) , pLX304 (http://www.addgene.org/25890/) ) to be used to express these ORFs in mammalian cells. These plasmids are not included in the kit and must be ordered separately.
How to cite: pDONR223-PTK2 was a gift from William Hahn & David Root (Addgene plasmid # 23902 ; http://n2t.net/addgene:23902 ; RRID:Addgene_23902)
