[The description below was written by a language model from this plasmid's Addgene catalogue record and pLannotate feature annotations shown in this document.]
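Description:
pDONR223-PTK2 is a Gateway entry clone built in the pDONR223 donor backbone, carrying the human PTK2 open reading frame, which encodes focal adhesion kinase (FAK/FAK1), a non-receptor protein tyrosine kinase. It is a bacterial propagation and shuttle plasmid rather than an expression vector. It replicates at high copy from a ColE1/pUC-type origin and is selected with spectinomycin through the aadA (SmR) aminoglycoside adenylyltransferase gene, which lies downstream of a class 1 integron Pc promoter fragment and a short remnant of a gentamicin resistance gene. The annotation also picks up rrnB T1 and T2 terminators, which insulate the cloning site from read-through transcription, small lacZα and lacI fragments, and a T7 promoter beside one recombination site.

The PTK2 coding sequence sits on the reverse strand of the sequenced record between two attL-type Gateway recombination sites (annotated as attL2 and attL3 by the automated tool). An LR Clonase reaction can therefore move the ORF directionally into any compatible destination vector. The annotated CDS spans about 3.0 kb, somewhat shorter than the 3,159 bp insert size in the catalogue, and the 5,808 nt sequenced plasmid is smaller than the listed backbone plus insert, as expected because the donor vector's selection cassette is replaced during cloning.

The depositors note that the ORF lacks a stop codon, so a C-terminal epitope tag and stop codon can be supplied by the destination vector. With no mammalian promoter, the plasmid is not meant for direct transfection. The depositors point to a companion set of lentiviral destination vectors (the pLX30x series) for mammalian expression. The clone belongs to a kinase ORF collection used in screens for drivers of resistance to RAF inhibition.
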