Features (pLannotate 1.2.2; 12 found; start..end, strand, type, name):
     22..40      +  promoter       T7 promoter: promoter for bacteriophage T7 RNA polymerase
     58..157     +  protein_bind   attL2: mutant version of attL; recombination site for the Gateway® LR reaction LR Clonase™
    156..3173    -  CDS            PTK2: FAK1_HUMAN - Also known as FAK, FAK1. Experimental evidence at protein level: Swiss-Prot protein existence level 1. [Isoform 6]: Isoform 6 (FRNK) does not contain a kinase domain and inhibits PTK2/FAK1 phosphorylation and signaling. Its enhanced expression can attenuate the nuclear accumulation of LPXN and limit its ability to enhance serum response factor (SRF)-dependent gene transcription. From Homo sapiens (Human).
   3179..3274    -  protein_bind   attL3: mutant version of attL; recombination site for the Gateway® LR reaction LR Clonase™
   3291..3327    +  CDS            lacZα (fragment): LacZα fragment of β-galactosidase; lacZ fragment
   3374..3417    -  terminator     rrnB T1 terminator: Escherichia coli rrnB; transcription terminator T1 from the E. coli rrnB gene
   3549..3576    +  terminator     rrnB T2 terminator: transcription terminator T2 from the E. coli rrnB gene
   3631..3723    -  CDS            lacI (fragment): lac repressor; lacI; The lac repressor binds to the lac operator to inhibit transcription in E. coli. This inhibition can be relieved by adding lactose or isopropyl-β-D-thiogalactopyranoside (IPTG).
   3906..4494    -  rep_origin     ori: high-copy-number ColE1/pMB1/pBR322/pUC origin of replication
   4587..5378    -  CDS            SmR: aminoglycoside adenylyltransferase (Murphy, 1985); aadA; confers resistance to spectinomycin and streptomycin
   5385..5441    -  CDS            GmR (fragment): gentamycin acetyltransferase; aacC1; confers resistance to gentamycin
   5617..5640    -  promoter       Pc promoter (fragment): intI1 (promoter lies within the coding sequence); class 1 integron promoter
>Addgene plasmid #23902 | pDONR223-PTK2 | addgene full sequence | sequence record 199102 | Addgene NGS Result
CAGGAAACAGCTATGACCATGTAATACGACTCACTATAGGGGATATCAGCTGGATGGCAAATAATGATTT
TATTTTGACTGATAGTGACCTGTTCGTTGCAACAAATTGATAAGCAATGCTTTCTTATAATGCCAACTTT
GTACAAGAAAGTTGGGTGTGGTCTCGTCTGCCCAAGCATTTTCAGTCTTGCTTGGTCAATGACATCGAGT
AAGTTTTTGGCATCCACAGCCAGGGCGTGAGCAGCAGTCAGCATTTGCTTTTTGTACTCTTGCTGGAGGC
TGGTCATGACATACTGCTGGGCCAGTTTCATCTTGTTGATGAGCTCACCCAGGTCAGAGTTCAATAGCTT
CTGTGCCATCTCAATCTCTCGGTGGGTGCTGGCTGGTAGGAGGGGAATGGTCTCATCCACAGTGGCCAAT
AATGTCCTCAGGGCCAAGCCGACTTCCTTCACCATAGGGACATACTCCTCTGGTGGGGCTGGCTGGATTT
TACTGGACATCTCGATGACAGCTTTCACCAGGCCCGTCACATTCTCGTACACCTTATCATTCGACCGGTC
CAGGTTGGCAGTAGGAGGGGGGCTGATTTCCTGGGGCTGAAGCTTGACACCCTCGTTGTAGCTGTCAGCA
GGGCTGCTGAGGCTGGCAAGGCTTCCCAGATGACCGGGAGCTCCAGGGCGAGGCGGTTTCTTTGGTGGAG
CTGCAGGATCTGGTTTACCCACAGGCTGATATATATGTTGGTTTCCAATCGGACCCTGAAGACTTCCATC
CTCCCTGTCAATACTGCCTCGAGAGAGTCTCACATCAGGTTTCAGAAATCTTTCCTCTTTTTCCAGCCAG
CGCTGATCTTCTTCCATTTCCTGTTGCTGTCGGATTAGACGCTCTTCCATCAGATGGGTTGGCAACACTT
GCCCAATCCCTCGCAGGTCCAATACTGTAGAGTCCTGGTAATGATTGGTTTGTACCATGTGCTGTGGGCT
GGGATAAAATCCTTCGCTGGACCTCGGACTGGGATAACCCGGTCTGCTGGGCTTGGGCGGTGCTTCATCA
GACCCTCCGGAGTCCCAGGACACTGTGGCCTGTCTTCTGGACTCCATCCTCATGCGCTCTTCTTGCTGAG
CCTTCTCTTCCTCCAGGATTGTGCTGAGCTGAGCTTTAAGTTCAGTAAACCTGGGCCGCCTGCTGGGGTC
ATAGGCCCAGCATTTCGTCATAAGGCTGTAGAGGGTAGGAGGACAATTTGGAGGCATTGGTAATCTTTCC
CCATTTTCAATTCGACCGATTACATCATTGTTCTTCACTCCTTGAAAAGGCTTCACACCATGCATCAGTA
TCTCCCACATACACACACCAAACATCCATACGTCACTAGCTGAGGTAAAACGTCGAAAATTGATTGACTC
TGGAGCCATCCATTTAATAGGCAATTTTCCTTTGGAAGCTTTGTAGTAAGTACTATCTTCCATATATCGG
GATAATCCAAAGTCTCCTAATTTTACACAATCATTTGAGGACACCAGAACATTCCGAGCAGCAATGTCCC
TGTGTACAAATCTTTTGCTCTCTAGATATGCAAGAGCTGTACTAAGCTGATAGGCATACAGGATCAAAGA
TGCTAGATCCAAACTGTATTTCCTTACTTGCAAAAATGACCTCAGCTCTCCAAGTGTGCACAGCTCCATG
ATTATCCAGACAGGATTCTCTGTGATGACTCCAATCAGCTTCACAATATGAGGATGGTCAAACTGACGCA
TTGTTAAGGCTTCTTGAAGAAATTTCTCTCTCACGCTGTCCGAAGTACAGTTTTTACATGTTTTAATTGC
AACCGCCAAAGCTGGATTCTCTGGACTCATATAAATGCCTTGATGTACATCTCCAAATTGGCCTTCTCCA
ATACATCGTCCAAGTTCTATTCTTTCTCTTTGAATCTCATAATCCCTGGTTGAGGGCATGGTGTAAGTAT
CTTCTTCATCTATAATCTCAGCATAATCATCTGTTTCTGACACAGAGACGGCGTGTGTCCGCATGCCTTG
CTTTTCGCTGTTGGCCAACTTTGGTATTGATGGCAAAGCCCGTTCACCTTCTTTCTGAGGTCTGATGATA
AATGACTGCGAGGTTCCATTCACCAGCCGGCAGTACCCATCTATTAGGTCAGCCATATTCTCCGCAATGG
TTAGGGATGGTGCCGTCACTGTCAGAGGCTCGGGTGCACCTGCTATTTTTAGTTGTAGCATTCCTTTTCT
GTCCTTGTCTTCACTGTTTGAATACTGAATGGTTTGCACTTGAGTGAAGTCAGCAAGATGTGTGGGATTG
CAGCCCTTGTCCGTTAGGTAACTGATTCCTTCTTCTGGGCCGATTGCCAGTTCCACTGAAATAATCCAGC
TTGAACCAAGAGCACACTTGAAGCATTCCTTATCAAATCTGTAGACTGGAGACAGGATCTCAAAGAATTT
CAGAATACTTTCTTCTCTATTAAGGTTGGCAAATTGTCTAAATGTTTGTTGGATCAGTTTTCTTAGTGTT
TTGGCCTTGACAGAATCCAGTAAACTCTTAGGAAAAAATCGCTTTAAACCAACATCTTTTTCTAATACTT
CATAGTTAGACTTCTTTTCTAGTGCATTGCCCCGCATCTCCCAGTATGATCGCCGTATTTCTAGACAACC
CAACTTCAAAGCAATTTCCTGGTCCACTTGATCAGCTATCTCTAACATATAATCGCTCTTCACCTGTTGA
TAGAAGAAATTCAAAGTTGGCTTATCTTCAGTAAACTGGTTTAGAAATCCTTTTGGCAAATAACGAATTC
TCAATTCATATTTCCACTCCTCTGGTGGGTGAGCAAGCTCATACTTCTCCCTCACACTGGAGACGCCCAT
ATCCACGTGAAGCCAGTGAACCTCCTCTGACCGCAGGTGACTGAGGCGGAATCCATAGCAGGCCACATGC
TTTACTTTGTGACTGTCCACTATCTTCTGAATGATGCCCCTGACATCAGTAGCATCTCCATGCCTGATAA
TACTGGCCCAGGTGGTTGGCTCACTATTGCTTTCAAAATAATGAAAGACCTTTAATACTCGCTCCATTGC
ACCAGGAGAACGTTCCATACCAGTACCCAGGTGAGTCTTAGTACTCGAATTTGGTGTGTGATTCAAGTTG
GGGTCAAGGTAAGCAGCTGCCATGGTGCCAACTTTTTTGTACAAAGTTGGCATTATAAAAAAGCATTGCT
CATCAATTTGTTGCAACGAACAGGTCACTATCAGTCAAAATAAAATCATTATTTGGGGCCCGAGCTTAAG
ACTGGCCGTCGTTTTACAACGTCGTGACTGGGAAAACATCCATGCTAGCGTTAACGCGAGAGTAGGGAAC
TGCCAGGCATCAAATAAAACGAAAGGCTCAGTCGGAAGACTGGGCCTTTCGTTTTATCTGTTGTTTGTCG
GTGAACGCTCTCCTGAGTAGGACAAATCCGCCGGGAGCGGATTTGAACGTTGTGAAGCAACGGCCCGGAG
GGTGGCGGGCAGGACGCCCGCCATAAACTGCCAGGCATCAAACTAAGCAGAAGGCCATCCTGACGGATGG
CCTTTTTGCGTTTCTACAAACTCTTCCTGGCTAGCGGTACGCGTATTAATTGCGTTGCGCTCACTGCCCG
CTTTCCAGTCGGGAAACCTGTCGTGCCAGCTGCATTAATGAATCGGCCAACGCGCGGGGAGAGGCGGTTT
GCGTATTGGGCGCTCTTCCGCTTCCTCGCTCACTGACTCGCTGCGCTCGGTCGTTCGGCTGCGGCGAGCG
GTATCAGCTCACTCAAAGGCGGTAATACGGTTATCCACAGAATCAGGGGATAACGCAGGAAAGAACATGT
GAGCAAAAGGCCAGCAAAAGGCCAGGAACCGTAAAAAGGCCGCGTTGCTGGCGTTTTTCCATAGGCTCCG
CCCCCCTGACGAGCATCACAAAAATCGACGCTCAAGTCAGAGGTGGCGAAACCCGACAGGACTATAAAGA
TACCAGGCGTTTCCCCCTGGAAGCTCCCTCGTGCGCTCTCCTGTTCCGACCCTGCCGCTTACCGGATACC
TGTCCGCCTTTCTCCCTTCGGGAAGCGTGGCGCTTTCTCATAGCTCACGCTGTAGGTATCTCAGTTCGGT
GTAGGTCGTTCGCTCCAAGCTGGGCTGTGTGCACGAACCCCCCGTTCAGCCCGACCGCTGCGCCTTATCC
GGTAACTATCGTCTTGAGTCCAACCCGGTAAGACACGACTTATCGCCACTGGCAGCAGCCACTGGTAACA
GGATTAGCAGAGCGAGGTATGTAGGCGGTGCTACAGAGTTCTTGAAGTGGTGGCCTAACTACGGCTACAC
TAGAAGAACAGTATTTGGTATCTGCGCTCTGCTGAAGCCAGTTACCTTCGGAAAAAGAGTTGGTAGCTCT
TGATCCGGCAAACAAACCACCGCTGGTAGCGGTGGTTTTTTTGTTTGCAAGCAGCAGATTACGCGCAGAA
AAAAAGGATCTCAAGAAGATCCTTTGATCTTTTCTACGGGGTCTGACGCTCAGTGGAACGACGCGTAACT
CACGTTAAGGGATTTTGGTCATGGGTGGCTCGAGGGTTATTTGCCGACTACCTTGGTGATCTCGCCTTTC
ACGTAGTGGACAAATTCTTCCAACTGATCTGCGCGCGAGGCCAAGCGATCTTCTTCTTGTCCAAGATAAG
CCTGTCTAGCTTCAAGTATGACGGGCTGATACTGGGCCGGCAGGCGCTCCATTGCCCAGTCGGCAGCGAC
ATCCTTCGGCGCGATTTTGCCGGTTACTGCGCTGTACCAAATGCGGGACAACGTAAGCACTACATTTCGC
TCATCGCCAGCCCAGTCGGGCGGCGAGTTCCATAGCGTTAAGGTTTCATTTAGCGCCTCAAATAGATCCT
GTTCAGGAACCGGATCAAAGAGTTCCTCCGCCGCTGGACCTACCAAGGCAACGCTATGTTCTCTTGCTTT
TGTCAGCAAGATAGCCAGATCAATGTCGATCGTGGCTGGCTCGAAGATACCTGCAAGAATGTCATTGCGC
TGCCATTCTCCAAATTGCAGTTCGCGCTTAGCTGGATAACGCCACGGAATGATGTCGTCGTGCACAACAA
TGGTGACTTCTACAGCGCGGAGAATCTCGCTCTCTCCAGGGGAAGCCGAAGTTTCCAAAAGGTCGTTGAT
CAAAGCTCGCCGCGTTGTTTCATCAAGCCTTACGGTCACCGTAACCAGCAAATCAATATCACTGTGTGGC
TTCAGGCCGCCATCCACTGCGGAGCCGTACAAATGTACGGCCAGCAACGTCGGTTCGAGATGGCGCTCGA
TGACGCCAACTACCTCTGATAGTTGAGTCGATACTTCGGCGATCACCGCTTCCCTCATAATGTTTAACTT
TGTTTTAGGGCGACTGCCCTGCTGCGTAACATCGTTGCTGCTCCATAACATCAAACATCGACCCACGGCG
TAACGCGCTTGCTGCTTGGATGCCCGAGGCATAGACTGTACCCCAAAAAAACAGTCATAACAAGCCATGA
AAACCGCCACTGCGCCGTTACCACCGCTGCGTTCGGTCAAGGTTCTGGACCAGTTGCGTGAGCGCATACG
CTACTTGCATTACAGCTTACGAACCGAACAGGCTTATGTCCACTGGGTTCGTGCCTTCATCCGTTTCCAC
GGTGTGCGTCACCCGGCAACCTTGGGTAGCAGCGAAGTCGAGGCATTTCTGTCCTGGCTGGTCTAGAGGA
GGCATGATGATATATTTTTATCTTGTGCAATGTAACATCAGAGATTTTGAGACACGGGCCAGAGCTGC
