>Addgene plasmid #23902 | pDONR223-PTK2 | addgene partial sequence | sequence record 29734 | 23902 with M13pUC-fwd
AATAATGATTTTATTTTGACTGATAGTGACCTGTTCGTTGCAACAAATTGATGAGCAATGCTTTTTTATA
ATGCCAACTTTGTACAAAAAAGTTGGCACCATGGCAGCTGCTTACCTTGACCCCAACTTGAATCACACAC
CAAATTCGAGTACTAAGACTCACCTGGGTACTGGTATGGAACGTTCTCCTGGTGCAATGGAGCGAGTATT
AAAGGTCTTTCATTATTTTGAAAGCAATAGTGAGCCAACCACCTGGGCCAGTATTATCAGGCATGGAGAT
GCTACTGATGTCAGGGGCATCATTCAGAAGATAGTGGACAGTCACAAAGTAAAGCATGTGGCCTGCTATG
GATTCCGCCTCAGTCACCTGCGGTCAGAGGAGGTTCACTGGCTTCACGTGGATATGGGCGTCTCCAGTGT
GAGGGAGAAGTATGAGCTTGCTCACCCACCAGAGGAGTGGAAATATGAATTGAGAATTCGTTATTTGCCA
AAAGGATTTCTAAACCAGTTTACTGAAGATAAGCCAACTTTGAATTTCTTCTATCAACAGGTGAAGAGCG
ATTATATGTTAGAGATAGCTGATCAAGTGGACCAGGAAATTGCTTTGAAGTTGGGTTGTCTAGAAATACG
GCGATCATACT
