>Addgene plasmid #23902 | pDONR223-PTK2 | addgene partial sequence | sequence record 42494 | M13rev
CAGCTGGATGGCAAATAATGATTTTATTTTGACTGATAGTGACCTGTTCGTTGCAACAAATTGATAAGCA
ATGCTTTCTTATAATGCCAACTTTGTACAAGAAAGTTGGGTGTGGTCTCGTCTGCCCAAGCATTTTCAGT
CTTGCTTGGTCAATGACATCGAGTAAGTTTTTGGCATCCACAGCCAGGGCGTGAGCAGCAGTCAGCATTT
GCTTTTTGTACTCTTGCTGGAGGCTGGTCATGACATACTGCTGGGCCAGTTTCATCTTGTTGATGAGCTC
ACCCAGGTCAGAGTTCAATAGCTTCTGTGCCATCTCAATCTCTCGGTGGGTGCTGGCTGGTAGGAGGGGA
ATGGTCTCATCCACAGTGGCCAATAATGTCCTCAGGGCCAAGCCGACTTCCTTCACCATAGGGACATACT
CCTCTGGTGGGGCTGGCTGGATTTTACTGGACATCTCGATGACAGCTTTCACCAGGCCCGTCACATTCTC
GTACACCTTATCATTCGACCGGTCCAGGTTGGCAGTAGGAGGGGGGCTGATTTCCTGGGGCTGAAGCTTG
ACACCCTCGTTGTAGCTGTCAGCAGGGCTGCTGAGGCTGGCAAGGCTTCCCAGATGACCGGGAGCTCCAG
GGCGAGGCGGTTTCTTTGGTGGAGCTGCAGGATCTGGTTTACCCACAGGCTGATATATATGTTGGTTTCC
AATCGGACCCTGAAGACTTCCATCCTCCCTGTCAATACTGCCTCGAGAGAGTCTCACATCAGGTTTCAGA
AATCTTTCCTCTTTTTCCAGCCAGCGCTGATCTTCTTCCATTTCCTGTTGCTGTCGGATTAGACGCTCTT
CCATCAGATGGGTTGGCAACACTTGCCCAATCCCTCGCAGGTCCAATACTGTAGAGTCCTGGTAATGATT
GGTTTGTACCATGTGCTGTGGGCTGGGATAAAATCCTTCGCTGGACCTCGGACTGGGATAACC
